Addgene plasmid #117349: pmiRGLO-LEMD2-201
Purpose: Dual luciferase assay for miRNA-targeted UTR
Depositing lab: Volker Busskamp. Depositing organization: Technische Universitaet Dresden. Publication: Combined Experimental and System-Level Analyses Reveal the Complex Regulatory Network of miR-124 during Human Neurogenesis. Kutsche LK, Gysi DM, Fallmann J, Lenk K, Petri R, Swiersy A, Klapper SD, Pircs K, Khattak S, Stadler PF, Jakobsson J, Nowick K, Busskamp V. Cell Syst. 2018 Sep 28. pii: S2405-4712(18)30358-2. doi: 10.1016/j.cels.2018.08.011. PubMed 30292704.
Backbone
  Vector backbone: pmiRGLO
  Backbone manufacturer: Promega
  Backbone size w/o insert (bp): 7334
  Vector type: Mammalian Expression, Luciferase
  Selectable markers: Neomycin (select with G418)
Growth in bacteria
  Bacterial resistance: Ampicillin, 100 μg/mL
  Growth temperature: 37°C
  Growth strain: DH5alpha
  Copy number: High Copy
Gene/Insert
  Gene/Insert name: 3' UTR LEMD2-201
  Species: H. sapiens (human)
  Insert size (bp): 1426
  Promoter: Murine PGK-1
  Tag / fusion protein: luciferase (N terminal on backbone)
  Cloning method: Gibson Cloning
  Sequencing primers: 5′ Fluc-F1 (AGAAGCTGCGCGGTGGTGTTGTG); 3′ T7terminal
Terms and licenses: Academic/Nonprofit Terms; Industry Terms: Not Available to Industry
Depositor comments: 5' NheI cloning site destroyed, 3' XbaI cloning site destroyed
How to cite: pmiRGLO-LEMD2-201 was a gift from Volker Busskamp (Addgene plasmid # 117349 ; http://n2t.net/addgene:117349 ; RRID:Addgene_117349)
