[The description below was written by a language model from this plasmid's Addgene catalogue record and pLannotate feature annotations shown in this document.]
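Description:
pmiRGLO-LEMD2-201 is a mammalian dual-luciferase reporter plasmid built on the Promega pmiRGLO backbone and designed to test whether a 3' untranslated region is targeted by a microRNA. It is propagated in E. coli as a high-copy plasmid through a ColE1/pUC-type origin with ampicillin selection (AmpR under its own bla promoter). A ColE1 cer site is also annotated, which helps keep the plasmid monomeric.

The test cassette uses the mouse PGK-1 promoter, annotated across the sequence origin, to drive the synthetic firefly luciferase gene luc2. A roughly 1.4 kb human 3' UTR from the LEMD2-201 transcript was inserted downstream of the luciferase coding sequence by Gibson assembly, which destroyed the flanking NheI and XbaI cloning sites. The UTR itself has no dedicated annotation but corresponds to the region between luc2 and the remnant multiple cloning site, ahead of an SV40 poly(A) signal. The short hSyn promoter, SET1, T7 terminator, large T antigen, M13 ori, bom and tnpA fragments in the table are probably incidental partial matches rather than functional elements. A second, independent unit uses the SV40 enhancer/early promoter to express human codon-optimised Renilla luciferase followed closely by a neomycin phosphotransferase sequence and a synthetic poly(A) signal. This provides both an internal normalisation control and G418 selection in mammalian cells.

In use, miRNA binding to the LEMD2 UTR lowers firefly luciferase output relative to Renilla, giving a ratiometric readout of repression. The associated publication concerns the miR-124 regulatory network during human neurogenesis, but the record does not explicitly name the miRNA tested against this UTR.
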