Features (pLannotate 1.2.2; 19 found; start..end, strand, type, name):
    390..2042    +  CDS            luciferase: firefly luciferase synthetic luc2 version of the luciferase gene
   3034..3050    +  promoter       hSyn promoter (fragment): human synapsin I promoter; confers neuron-specific expression (Kügler et al., 2003)
   3492..3515    +  misc_feature   MCS (fragment): pUC18/19 multiple cloning site
   3522..3571    +  CDS            SET1 (fragment): solubility-enhancement tag derived from T7 phage gene 10B
   3579..3598    +  terminator     T7 terminator (fragment): transcription terminator for bacteriophage T7 RNA polymerase
   3620..3741    -  polyA_signal   SV40 poly(A) signal: SV40 polyadenylation signal
   3764..3832    -  CDS            large T antigen (fragment): large T antigen from SV40 (simian virus 40)
   3837..3869    +  rep_origin     M13 ori (fragment): M13 bacteriophage origin of replication; arrow indicates direction of (+) strand synthesis
   3870..3921    -  misc_feature   bom (fragment): basis of mobility region from pBR322
   3986..4343    +  promoter       SV40 promoter: SV40 enhancer and early promoter
   4394..5326    +  CDS            hRluc: Renilla luciferase human codon-optimized
   5377..6169    +  CDS            NeoR/KanR (fragment): aminoglycoside phosphotransferase from Tn5; aph(3')-II (or nptII); confers resistance to neomycin, kanamycin, and G418 (Geneticin®)
   6233..6281    +  polyA_signal   poly(A) signal: synthetic polyadenylation signal
   6302..6394    -  CDS            tnpA (fragment): TN5P_ECOLX - Also known as tnp. Experimental evidence at protein level: Swiss-Prot protein existence level 1. Mediates transposition of transposon Tn5 by a 'cut and paste' mechanism. First, the monomeric transposase binds the 19 bp inverted DNA repeats flanking the transposon. Then, dimerization of the DNA- bound transposase creates a synaptic DNA complex. After nicking of the first DNA strand, excision of the transposon proceeds through a series of intermediates. The transposase then mediates the insertion of the transposon at a new site by strand transfer. The activity of the wild- type tran
   6437..6541    +  promoter       AmpR promoter: bla
   6542..7402    +  CDS            AmpR: β-lactamase; bla; confers resistance to ampicillin, carbenicillin, and related antibiotics
   7560..8148    -  rep_origin     ori: high-copy-number ColE1/pMB1/pBR322/pUC origin of replication
   8264..8547    +  misc_feature   cer region: ColE1-derived recombination site that helps to maintain plasmids as monomers
   8604..343     +  promoter       PGK promoter (across the origin): mouse phosphoglycerate kinase 1 promoter
>Addgene plasmid #117349 | pmiRGLO-LEMD2-201 | addgene full sequence | sequence record 231373 | Addgene NGS Result
ACCTTCTACTCCTCCCCTAGTCAGGAAGTTCCCCCCCGCCCCGCAGCTCGCGTCGTGCAGGACGTGACAA
ATGGAAGTAGCACGTCTCACTAGTCTCGTGCAGATGGACAGCACCGCTGAGCAATGGAAGCGGGTAGGCC
TTTGGGGCAGCGGCCAATAGCAGCTTTGCTCCTTCGCTTTCTGGGCTCAGAGGCTGGGAAGGGGTGGGTC
CGGGGGCGGGCTCAGGGGCGGGCTCAGGGGCGGGGCGGGCGCCCGAAGGTCCTCCGGAGGCCCGGCATTC
TGCACGCTTCAAAAGCGCACGTCTGCCGCGCTGTTCTCCTCTTCCTCATCTCCGGGCCTTTCGACCTGCA
GCCCAAGCTTGGCAATCCGGTACTGTTGGTAAAGCCACCATGGAAGATGCCAAAAACATTAAGAAGGGCC
CAGCGCCATTCTACCCACTCGAAGACGGGACCGCCGGCGAGCAGCTGCACAAAGCCATGAAGCGCTACGC
CCTGGTGCCCGGCACCATCGCCTTTACCGACGCACATATCGAGGTGGACATTACCTACGCCGAGTACTTC
GAGATGAGCGTTCGGCTGGCAGAAGCTATGAAGCGCTATGGGCTGAATACAAACCATCGGATCGTGGTGT
GCAGCGAGAATAGCTTGCAGTTCTTCATGCCCGTGTTGGGTGCCCTGTTCATCGGTGTGGCTGTGGCCCC
AGCTAACGACATCTACAACGAGCGCGAGCTGCTGAACAGCATGGGCATCAGCCAGCCCACCGTCGTATTC
GTGAGCAAGAAAGGGCTGCAAAAGATCCTCAACGTGCAAAAGAAGCTACCGATCATACAAAAGATCATCA
TCATGGATAGCAAGACCGACTACCAGGGCTTCCAAAGCATGTACACCTTCGTGACTTCCCATTTGCCACC
CGGCTTCAACGAGTACGACTTCGTGCCCGAGAGCTTCGACCGGGACAAAACCATCGCCCTGATCATGAAC
AGTAGTGGCAGTACCGGATTGCCCAAGGGCGTAGCCCTACCGCACCGCACCGCTTGTGTCCGATTCAGTC
ATGCCCGCGACCCCATCTTCGGCAACCAGATCATCCCCGACACCGCTATCCTCAGCGTGGTGCCATTTCA
CCACGGCTTCGGCATGTTCACCACGCTGGGCTACTTGATCTGCGGCTTTCGGGTCGTGCTCATGTACCGC
TTCGAGGAGGAGCTATTCTTGCGCAGCTTGCAAGACTATAAGATTCAATCTGCCCTGCTGGTGCCCACAC
TATTTAGCTTCTTCGCTAAGAGCACTCTCATCGACAAGTACGACCTAAGCAACTTGCACGAGATCGCCAG
CGGCGGGGCGCCGCTCAGCAAGGAGGTAGGTGAGGCCGTGGCCAAACGCTTCCACCTACCAGGCATCCGC
CAGGGCTACGGCCTGACAGAAACAACCAGCGCCATTCTGATCACCCCCGAAGGGGACGACAAGCCTGGCG
CAGTAGGCAAGGTGGTGCCCTTCTTCGAGGCTAAGGTGGTGGACTTGGACACCGGTAAGACACTGGGTGT
GAACCAGCGCGGCGAGCTGTGCGTCCGTGGCCCCATGATCATGAGCGGCTACGTTAACAACCCCGAGGCT
ACAAACGCTCTCATCGACAAGGACGGCTGGCTGCACAGCGGCGACATCGCCTACTGGGACGAGGACGAGC
ACTTCTTCATCGTGGACCGGCTGAAGAGCCTGATCAAATACAAGGGCTACCAGGTAGCCCCAGCCGAACT
GGAGAGCATCCTGCTGCAACACCCCAACATCTTCGACGCCGGGGTCGCCGGCCTGCCCGACGACGATGCC
GGCGAGCTGCCCGCCGCAGTCGTCGTGCTGGAACACGGTAAAACCATGACCGAGAAGGAGATCGTGGACT
ATGTGGCCAGCCAGGTTACAACCGCCAAGAAGCTGCGCGGTGGTGTTGTGTTCGTGGACGAGGTGCCTAA
AGGACTGACCGGCAAGTTGGACGCCCGCAAGATCCGCGAGATTCTCATTAAGGCCAAGAAGGGCGGCAAG
ATCGCCGTGTAATTCTAGTTGTTTAAACGAGCTCGGCCCCGGGCGGGGACTTGTTCCCGGTCAGCCTGTC
CCAGGACAGCCCACTCCAGAGGCACAGGAGGGTCACCAGGCCTGCGGTGCTGAATTCACACTTGCCTTGA
CTTTCAGTCTCGTCCTGACACGATTCCAAAGGTCTGCCATACTCTTCAGAGGAGTTCGGCTCGCAGGAAA
ATGTGGGCTTCCTTTAAAGGGAGGGGGAGAAGCCAGGGTGATAGCCCAGACTCTGCCCTGTTGTGCTGGC
AGAAACGGGGAGAAGGGTTGAGTTTTCATGAATAGAAAACAAGAGCAGCAGCTGTCAGGCCCAGCTGACA
AGCGTGGGGCTGGTGGGCTGGGGCATGGCCACGCCAGGGAGTCTGTCACCTGGGAGGTGGGGCAGGGATG
GTGTTTCGGGTGGCGGGATGGGGAGCAGCTTGGTCCATGTGCCTTCAGGGGGTTGTTACTTGAGAGCTCC
AGGGTGAAGGGAGAAAGCCTGTGCTCTGGCTGGCTGGGCCTCTATCCTGAAGAGGGAAGGTGCTAGAAAT
TAGAACAAGTGACTGTAGGGGGGACCGTCTAGAAACACCAGGCCCAGACACACGGTCCCTCAGGTCAGGA
GGAGTGAGCAGCCGGCACAGCCTCCTGGGAGGATCCCGAAGTAGGGACTGGGGCTGAGAGCAGAGAGGAG
GGTCGGGCAGCCCCAGGGCGGGCGGGCCCGCCTCAGTGTTGCTTCTCACAGAAGCTGCGACTCTAGACCA
GGCCTGCAGCCAGAACGCCGATTCCGGGAGCTTGGGAGCCCTGCGTCAGGGCCCAGAGCCTCGCACTTGC
TGTGTGCGAAGATCGCCTTGCTTTACTGTGACCACAGCCCCGACGCGGGGCTGTTTAACAAGAACTTCAG
CGCAGCCGGCGTTTCTGTTACCCCGGCCGCGGCTCTTGGCGGCGGGAGAGGCGCAGTGGCTGCAGGCTGC
CCCCTGCCGGCCACAAGGGAGCAGCGTCCGCGCCGCCGCCCACCGGCCCTCCCGCCAGCTCCTCAGCCTG
CTCCCTGGGAGGCAGGCTCCAGAAGCACCCCGACGGGGGGCCTTATTAAGTGCGAGAAGCCTCTCCAGCG
AGTCTTCCCCGTGTGTCCTCATCTGCGGCAGGCAGGAGAGGGGGAGCAAACAGGAAATTCCACAGCTGCC
TCCAGAAACATTAACCACCCCTCTCTAGTCTTACTGGTATTTTTTGTTTCCTTAATAAAGCTCCAGTCTC
CCTCATTTGAGCAATACTCTCATTTCCTCTGATGTCTGGATGATCGGCAGGGCAGGAATCTGAGCGCTGG
CCCCGTGGTGAGGCCATGTTCTCATAATCAGGCTCCAGCCAGAAAAATAAGAAACACCGCAACAGGCTTC
AGTATCAGGGCTGAAACTGCTGGATGAATAAACTATTTATTAAAAACGGATGTTTCTTGCCAGTCGACCT
GCAGGCATGCAAGCTGATCCGGCTGCTAACAAAGCCCGAAAGGAAGCTGAGTTGGCTGCTGCCACCGCTG
AGCAATAACTAGCATAACCCCTTGGGGCGGCCGCTTCGAGCAGACATGATAAGATACATTGATGAGTTTG
GACAAACCACAACTAGAATGCAGTGAAAAAAATGCTTTATTTGTGAAATTTGTGATGCTATTGCTTTATT
TGTAACCATTATAAGCTGCAATAAACAAGTTAACAACAACAATTGCATTCATTTTATGTTTCAGGTTCAG
GGGGAGATGTGGGAGGTTTTTTTAAGCAAGTAAAACCTCTACAAATGTGGTAAAATCGAATTTTAACAAA
ATATTAACGCTTACAATTTCCTGATGCGGTATTTTCTCCTTACGCATCTGTGCGGTATTTCACACCGCAT
ACGCGGATCTGCGCAGCACCATGGCCTGAAATAACCTCTGAAAGAGGAACTTGGTTAGGTACCTTCTGAG
GCGGAAAGAACCAGCTGTGGAATGTGTGTCAGTTAGGGTGTGGAAAGTCCCCAGGCTCCCCAGCAGGCAG
AAGTATGCAAAGCATGCATCTCAATTAGTCAGCAACCAGGTGTGGAAAGTCCCCAGGCTCCCCAGCAGGC
AGAAGTATGCAAAGCATGCATCTCAATTAGTCAGCAACCATAGTCCCGCCCCTAACTCCGCCCATCCCGC
CCCTAACTCCGCCCAGTTCCGCCCATTCTCCGCCCCATGGCTGACTAATTTTTTTTATTTATGCAGAGGC
CGAGGCCGCCTCGGCCTCTGAGCTATTCCAGAAGTAGTGAGGAGGCTTTTTTGGAGGCCTAGGCTTTTGC
AAAAAGCTTGATTCTTCTGACACAACAGTCTCGAACCAAAGGCTGGAGCCACCATGGCTTCCAAGGTGTA
CGACCCCGAGCAACGCAAACGCATGATCACTGGGCCTCAGTGGTGGGCTCGCTGCAAGCAAATGAACGTG
CTGGACTCCTTCATCAACTACTATGATTCCGAGAAGCACGCCGAGAACGCCGTGATTTTTCTGCATGGTA
ACGCTGCCTCCAGCTACCTGTGGAGGCACGTCGTGCCTCACATCGAGCCCGTGGCTAGATGCATCATCCC
TGATCTGATCGGAATGGGTAAGTCCGGCAAGAGCGGGAATGGCTCATATCGCCTCCTGGATCACTACAAG
TACCTCACCGCTTGGTTCGAGCTGCTGAACCTTCCAAAGAAAATCATCTTTGTGGGCCACGACTGGGGGG
CTTGTCTGGCCTTTCACTACTCCTACGAGCACCAAGACAAGATCAAGGCCATCGTCCATGCTGAGAGTGT
CGTGGACGTGATCGAGTCCTGGGACGAGTGGCCTGACATCGAGGAGGATATCGCCCTGATCAAGAGCGAA
GAGGGCGAGAAAATGGTGCTTGAGAATAACTTCTTCGTCGAGACCATGCTCCCAAGCAAGATCATGCGGA
AACTGGAGCCTGAGGAGTTCGCTGCCTACCTGGAGCCATTCAAGGAGAAGGGCGAGGTTAGACGGCCTAC
CCTCTCCTGGCCTCGCGAGATCCCTCTCGTTAAGGGAGGCAAGCCCGACGTCGTCCAGATTGTCCGCAAC
TACAACGCCTACCTTCGGGCCAGCGACGATCTGCCTAAGATGTTCATCGAGTCCGACCCTGGGTTCTTTT
CCAACGCTATTGTCGAGGGAGCTAAGAAGTTCCCTAACACCGAGTTCGTGAAGGTGAAGGGCCTCCACTT
CAGCCAGGAGGACGCTCCAGATGAAATGGGTAAGTACATCAAGAGCTTCGTGGAGCGCGTGCTGAAGAAC
GAGCAGACCGGTGGTGGGAGCGGAGGTGGCGGATCAGGTGGCGGAGGCTCCGGAGGGATTGAACAAGATG
GATTGCACGCAGGTTCTCCGGCCGCTTGGGTGGAGAGGCTATTCGGCTATGACTGGGCACAACAGACAAT
CGGCTGCTCTGATGCCGCCGTGTTCCGGCTGTCAGCGCAGGGGCGCCCGGTTCTTTTTGTCAAGACCGAC
CTGTCCGGTGCCCTGAATGAACTGCAGGACGAGGCAGCGCGGCTATCGTGGCTGGCCACGACGGGCGTTC
CTTGCGCAGCTGTGCTCGACGTTGTCACTGAAGCGGGAAGGGACTGGCTGCTATTGGGCGAAGTGCCGGG
GCAGGATCTCCTGTCATCTCACCTTGCTCCTGCCGAGAAAGTATCCATCATGGCTGATGCAATGCGGCGG
CTGCATACGCTTGATCCGGCTACCTGCCCATTCGACCACCAAGCGAAACATCGCATCGAGCGAGCACGTA
CTCGGATGGAAGCCGGTCTTGTCGATCAGGATGATCTGGACGAAGAGCATCAGGGGCTCGCGCCAGCCGA
ACTGTTCGCCAGGCTCAAGGCGCGCATGCCCGACGGCGAGGATCTCGTCGTGACCCATGGCGATGCCTGC
TTGCCGAATATCATGGTGGAAAATGGCCGCTTTTCTGGATTCATCGACTGTGGCCGGCTGGGTGTGGCGG
ACCGCTATCAGGACATAGCGTTGGCTACCCGTGATATTGCTGAAGAGCTTGGCGGCGAATGGGCTGACCG
CTTCCTCGTGCTTTACGGTATCGCCGCTCCCGATTCGCAGCGCATCGCCTTCTATCGCCTTCTTGACGAG
TTCTTCTGAGCGGGACTCTGGGGTTCGAAATGACCGACCAAGCGACGCCCAACCTGCCATCACGATGGCC
GCAATAAAATATCTTTATTTTCATTACATCTGTGTGTTGGTTTTTTGTGTGAATCGATAGCGATAAGGAT
CCTCTTTGCGCTTGCGTTTTCCCTTGTCCAGATAGCCCAGTAGCTGACATTCATCCGGGGTCAGCACCGT
TTCTGCGGACTGGCTTTCTACGTAATGGTTTCTTAGACGTCAGGTGGCACTTTTCGGGGAAATGTGCGCG
GAACCCCTATTTGTTTATTTTTCTAAATACATTCAAATATGTATCCGCTCATGAGACAATAACCCTGATA
AATGCTTCAATAATATTGAAAAAGGAAGAGTATGAGTATTCAACATTTCCGTGTCGCCCTTATTCCCTTT
TTTGCGGCATTTTGCCTTCCTGTTTTTGCTCACCCAGAAACGCTGGTGAAAGTAAAAGATGCTGAAGATC
AGTTGGGTGCACGAGTGGGTTACATCGAACTGGATCTCAACAGCGGTAAGATCCTTGAGAGTTTTCGCCC
CGAAGAACGTTTTCCAATGATGAGCACTTTCAAAGTTCTGCTATGTGGCGCGGTATTATCCCGTATTGAC
GCCGGGCAAGAGCAACTCGGTCGCCGCATACACTATTCTCAGAATGACTTGGTTGAGTACTCACCAGTCA
CAGAAAAGCATCTTACGGATGGCATGACAGTAAGAGAATTATGCAGTGCTGCCATAACCATGAGTGATAA
CACTGCGGCCAACTTACTTCTGACAACTATCGGAGGACCGAAGGAGCTAACCGCTTTTTTGCACAACATG
GGGGATCATGTAACTCGCCTTGATCGTTGGGAACCGGAGCTGAATGAAGCCATACCAAACGACGAGCGTG
ACACCACGATGCCTGTAGCAATGGCAACAACGTTGCGCAAACTATTAACTGGCGAACTACTTACTCTAGC
TTCCCGGCAACAATTAATAGACTGGATGGAGGCGGATAAAGTTGCAGGACCACTTCTGCGCTCGGCCCTT
CCGGCTGGCTGGTTTATTGCTGATAAATCTGGAGCCGGTGAGCGTGGGTCTCGCGGTATCATTGCAGCAC
TGGGGCCAGATGGTAAGCCCTCCCGTATCGTAGTTATCTACACGACGGGGAGTCAGGCAACTATGGATGA
ACGAAATAGACAGATCGCTGAGATAGGTGCCTCACTGATTAAGCATTGGTAATTCGAAATGACCGACCAA
GCGACGCCCAACCGGTATCAGCTCACTCAAAGGCGGTAATACGGTTATCCACAGAATCAGGGGATAACGC
AGGAAAGAACATGTGAGCAAAAGGCCAGCAAAAGGCCAGGAACCGTAAAAAGGCCGCGTTGCTGGCGTTT
TTCCATAGGCTCCGCCCCCCTGACGAGCATCACAAAAATCGACGCTCAAGTCAGAGGTGGCGAAACCCGA
CAGGACTATAAAGATACCAGGCGTTTCCCCCTGGAAGCTCCCTCGTGCGCTCTCCTGTTCCGACCCTGCC
GCTTACCGGATACCTGTCCGCCTTTCTCCCTTCGGGAAGCGTGGCGCTTTCTCATAGCTCACGCTGTAGG
TATCTCAGTTCGGTGTAGGTCGTTCGCTCCAAGCTGGGCTGTGTGCACGAACCCCCCGTTCAGCCCGACC
GCTGCGCCTTATCCGGTAACTATCGTCTTGAGTCCAACCCGGTAAGACACGACTTATCGCCACTGGCAGC
AGCCACTGGTAACAGGATTAGCAGAGCGAGGTATGTAGGCGGTGCTACAGAGTTCTTGAAGTGGTGGCCT
AACTACGGCTACACTAGAAGGACAGTATTTGGTATCTGCGCTCTGCTGAAGCCAGTTACCTTCGGAAAAA
GAGTTGGTAGCTCTTGATCCGGCAAACAAACCACCGCTGGTAGCGGTGGTTTTTTTGTTTGCAAGCAGCA
GATTACGCGCAGAAAAAAAGGATTTCAAGAAGATCCTTTGATCTTTTCTACGGGGTCTGACGCTCAGTGG
AACGAAAACTCACGTTAAGGGATTTTGGTCATGAGATTATCAAAAAGGATCTTCACCTAGATCCTTTTAT
AGTCCGGAAATACAGGAACGCACGCTGGATGGCCCTTCGCTGGGATGGTGAAACCATGAAAAATGGCAGC
TTCAGTGGATTAAGTGGGGGTAATGTGGCCTGTACCCTCTGGTTGCATAGGTATTCATACGGTTAAAATT
TATCAGGCGCGATTGCGGCAGTTTTTCGGGTGGTTTGTTGCCATTTTTACCTGTCTGCTGCCGTGATCGC
GCTGAACGCGTTTTAGCGGTGCGTACAATTAAGGGATTATGGTAAATCCACTTACTGTCTGCCCTCGTAG
CCATCGAGATAAACCGCAGTACTCCGGCCACGATGCGTCCGGCGTAGAGGATCGAGATCTACCGGGTAGG
GGAGGCGCTTTTCCCAAGGCAGTCTGGAGCATGCGCTTTAGCAGCCCCGCTGGGCACTTGGCGCTACACA
AGTGGCCTCTGGCCTCGCACACATTCCACATCCACCGGTAGGCGCCAACCGGCTCCGTTCTTTGGTGGCC
CCTTCGCGCC
